>Addgene plasmid #115432 | pRPL28exon1-(Nhe/Mfe) SpHIS5 (pNTI619) | depositor full sequence | sequence record 217455 | pRPL28exon1-(Nhe/Mfe) SpHIS5 (pNTI619) sequence 5527 bps
GCGCGGGGAGAGGCGGTTTGCGTATTGGGCGCTCTTCCGCTTCCTCGCTCACTGACTCGCTGCGCTCGGT
CGTTCGGCTGCGGCGAGCGGTATCAGCTCACTCAAAGGCGGTAATACGGTTATCCACAGAATCAGGGGAT
AACGCAGGAAAGAACATGTGAGCAAAAGGCCAGCAAAAGGCCAGGAACCGTAAAAAGGCCGCGTTGCTGG
CGTTTTTCCATAGGCTCCGCCCCCCTGACGAGCATCACAAAAATCGACGCTCAAGTCAGAGGTGGCGAAA
CCCGACAGGACTATAAAGATACCAGGCGTTTCCCCCTGGAAGCTCCCTCGTGCGCTCTCCTGTTCCGACC
CTGCCGCTTACCGGATACCTGTCCGCCTTTCTCCCTTCGGGAAGCGTGGCGCTTTCTCAATGCTCACGCT
GTAGGTATCTCAGTTCGGTGTAGGTCGTTCGCTCCAAGCTGGGCTGTGTGCACGAACCCCCCGTTCAGCC
CGACCGCTGCGCCTTATCCGGTAACTATCGTCTTGAGTCCAACCCGGTAAGACACGACTTATCGCCACTG
GCAGCAGCCACTGGTAACAGGATTAGCAGAGCGAGGTATGTAGGCGGTGCTACAGAGTTCTTGAAGTGGT
GGCCTAACTACGGCTACACTAGAAGGACAGTATTTGGTATCTGCGCTCTGCTGAAGCCAGTTACCTTCGG
AAAAAGAGTTGGTAGCTCTTGATCCGGCAAACAAACCACCGCTGGTAGCGGTGGTTTTTTTGTTTGCAAG
CAGCAGATTACGCGCAGAAAAAAAGGATCTCAAGAAGATCCTTTGATCTTTTCTACGGGGTCTGACGCTC
AGTGGAACGAAAACTCACGTTAAGGGATTTTGGTCATGAGATTATCAAAAAGGATCTTCACCTAGATCCT
TTTAAATTAAAAATGAAGTTTTAAATCAATCTAAAGTATATATGAGTAAACTTGGTCTGACAGTTACCAA
TGCTTAATCAGTGAGGCACCTATCTCAGCGATCTGTCTATTTCGTTCATCCATAGTTGCCTGACTCCCCG
TCGTGTAGATAACTACGATACGGGAGGGCTTACCATCTGGCCCCAGTGCTGCAATGATACCGCGAGACCC
ACGCTCACCGGCTCCAGATTTATCAGCAATAAACCAGCCAGCCGGAAGGGCCGAGCGCAGAAGTGGTCCT
GCAACTTTATCCGCCTCCATCCAGTCTATTAATTGTTGCCGGGAAGCTAGAGTAAGTAGTTCGCCAGTTA
ATAGTTTGCGCAACGTTGTTGCCATTGCTACAGGCATCGTGGTGTCACGCTCGTCGTTTGGTATGGCTTC
ATTCAGCTCCGGTTCCCAACGATCAAGGCGAGTTACATGATCCCCCATGTTGTGCAAAAAAGCGGTTAGC
TCCTTCGGTCCTCCGATCGTTGTCAGAAGTAAGTTGGCCGCAGTGTTATCACTCATGGTTATGGCAGCAC
TGCATAATTCTCTTACTGTCATGCCATCCGTAAGATGCTTTTCTGTGACTGGTGAGTACTCAACCAAGTC
ATTCTGAGAATAGTGTATGCGGCGACCGAGTTGCTCTTGCCCGGCGTCAATACGGGATAATACCGCGCCA
CATAGCAGAACTTTAAAAGTGCTCATCATTGGAAAACGTTCTTCGGGGCGAAAACTCTCAAGGATCTTAC
CGCTGTTGAGATCCAGTTCGATGTAACCCACTCGTGCACCCAACTGATCTTCAGCATCTTTTACTTTCAC
CAGCGTTTCTGGGTGAGCAAAAACAGGAAGGCAAAATGCCGCAAAAAAGGGAATAAGGGCGACACGGAAA
TGTTGAATACTCATACTCTTCCTTTTTCAATATTATTGAAGCATTTATCAGGGTTATTGTCTCATGAGCG
GATACATATTTGAATGTATTTAGAAAAATAAACAAATAGGGGTTCCGCGCACATTTCCCCGAAAAGTGCC
ACCTGACGTCTAAGAAACCATTATTATCATGACATTAACCTATAAAAATAGGCGTATCACGAGGCCCTTT
CGTCTCGCGCGTTTCGGTGATGACGGTGAAAACCTCTGACACATGCAGCTCCCGGAGACGGTCACAGCTT
GTCTGTAAGCGGATGCCGGGAGCAGACAAGCCCGTCAGGGCGCGTCAGCGGGTGTTGGCGGGTGTCGGGG
CTGGCTTAACTATGCGGCATCAGAGCAGATTGTACTGAGAGTGCACCATATGGACATATTGTCGTTAGAA
CGCGGCTACAATTAATACATAACCTTATGTATCATACACATACGATTTAGGTGACACTATAGAACGCGGC
CGCCAGCTGAAGCTTCGTACGCTGCAGGGGTCCTTTTCATCACGTGCTATAAAAATAATTATAATTTAAA
TTTTTTAATATAAATATATAAATTAAAAATAGAAAGTAAAAAAAGAAATTAAAGAAAAAATAGTTTTTGT
TTTCCGAAGATGTAAAAGACTCTAGGGGGATCGCCAACAAATACTACCTTTTATCTTGCTCTTCCTGCTC
TCAGGTATTAATGCCGAATTGTTTCATCTTGTCTGTGTAGAAGACCACACACGAAAATCCTGTGATTTTA
CATTTTACTTATCGTTAATCGAATGTATATCTATTTAATCTGCTTTTCTTGTCTAATAAATATATATGTA
AAGTACGCTTTTTGTTGAAATTTTTTAAACCTTTGTTTATTTTTTTTTCTTCATTCCGTAACTCTTCTAC
CTTCTTTATTTACTTTCTAAAATCCAAATACAAAACATAAAAATAAATAAACACAGAGTAAATTCCCAAA
TTATTCCATCATTAAAAGATACGAGGCGCGTGTAAGTTACAGGCAAGCGATCCGTCCGGATCCAAATTAT
GCCACCGTTACCTTACGTTTCATGGTTAATCATCGTTTACTGCCGCCTATGAGCGTAAGCTAATGTTATA
AAGAAACAAGCTATAATATTGTTAAATATAGTTGATCAACAGCATTGTAATGATTACAAGAGACGAGGTG
GAATGAACCTTATGAAATGCGTATTATATATAAACTGTAATAAGAGCTAAGTTGAATTGAAATCTACGAT
ACTTGATGTTGACATTATAGCACTAGTTCCCAGGAAACCCTTTCGAAAAACACAGCAAAAACAAGAGTAC
TGTAACCAATGTAACATCTGTACACCAGGGACCCACACATTACCAAAATCAAAATTATTTTTCTAATGCC
TGTTATTTTTCCTATTTTTCCTCTGGCGCGTGAATAGCCCGCAGAGACGCAAACAATTTTCCTCGCAGTT
TTTCGCTTGTTTAATGCGTATTTTCCCAGATAGGTTCAAACCTTTCATCTGTATCCCGTATATTTAAGAT
GGCGTTTGCTTTCTCCGTTGATTTTTTTCCTTCTTAGTGATTTTTTTGCATTAAATCCCAGAACAATCAT
CCAACTAATCAAGAATGCCTTCCAGATTCACTAAGACTAGAAAGCACAGAGGTCACGTCTCAGGTATGTA
GTTCCATTTGGAAGAGGGAATGAAAGAACCAAGACGGTGACTTTTTTTTTAGTGTTGTGCAACCAATATG
TCGTGTGTATATCATGGTACAGGAGAATGTCAATCAGCTAAGTGTACTCAACATATTTCTTTGTGTTTTG
ATTGCGAACTTTGTATTACCATCTCACTGTTGAGACGGCTTATTTGAGGTAATAGCTCGAGTAAATGTAC
TCTTCCATCGCAAACTGAGCAAAAAGAAAGTGTGCATAGCCTTTGTCATACTTCTCCTTTATTATACCAT
GATATTCAGAACAGTCATACTGTCTACTCATTTTACGGCTATAAAAGGTAACTTTCATTTAGATTATGGA
AAGCACTAATTATCGCTGTATCAATTGACAGCTAGCACTTCTAAATAAGCGAATTTCTTATGATTTATGA
TTTTTATTATTAAATAAGTTATAAAAAAAATAAGTGTATACAAATTTTAAAGTGACTCTTAGGTTTTAAA
ACGAAAATTCTTATTCTTGAGTAACTCTTTCCTGTAGGTCAGGTTGCTTTCTCAGGTATAGTATGAGGTC
GCTCTTATTGACCACACCTCTACCGGCAGATCCGCTAGGGATAACAGGGTAATATAGATCTGTTTAGCTT
GCCTCGTCCCCGCCGGGTCACCCGGCCAGCGACATGGAGGCCCAGAATACCCTCCTTGACAGTCTTGACG
TGCGCAGCTCAGGGGCATGATGTGACTGTCGCCCGTACATTTAGCCCATACATCCCCATGTATAATCATT
TGCATCCATACATTTTGATGGCCGCACGGCGCGAAGCAAAAATTACGGCTCCTCGCTGCAGACCTGCGAG
CAGGGAAACGCTCCCCTCACAGACGCGTTGAATTGTCCCCACGCCGCGCCCCTGTAGAGAAATATAAAAG
GTTAGGATTTGCCACTGAGGTTCTTCTTTCATATACTTCCTTTTAAAATCTTGCTAGGATACAGTTCTCA
CATCACATCCGAACATAAACAACCATGGGTAGGAGGGCTTTTGTAGAAAGAAATACGAACGAAACGAAAA
TCAGCGTTGCCATCGCTTTGGACAAAGCTCCCTTACCTGAAGAGTCGAATTTTATTGATGAACTTATAAC
TTCCAAGCATACAAACCAAAAGGGAGAACAAGTAATCCAAGTAGACACGGGAATTGGATTCTTGGATCAC
ATGTATCATGCACTGGCTAAACATGCAGGCTGGAGCTTACGACTTTACTCAAGAGGTGATTTAATCATCG
ATGATCATCACACTGCAGAAGATACTGCTATTGCACTTGGTATTGCATTCAAGCAGGCTATGAGTAACTT
TGCCGGCGTTAAAAGATTTGGACATGCTTATTGTCCACTTGACGAAGCTCTTTCTAGAAGCGTAGTTGAC
TTGTCGGGACGGCCCTATGCTGTTATCGATTTGGGATTAAAGCGTGAAAAGGTTGGGGAATTGTCCTGTG
AAATGATCCCTCACTTACTATATTCCTTTTCGGTAGCAGCTGGAATTACTTTGCATGTTACCTGCTTATA
TGGTAGTAATGACCATCATCGTGCTGAAAGCGCTTTTAAATCTCTGGCTGTTGCCATGCGCGCGGCTACT
AGTCTTACTGGAAGTTCTGAAGTCCCAAGCACGAAGGGAGTGTTGTAAAGAGTACTGACAATAAAAAGAT
TCTTGTTTTCAAGAACTTGTCATTTGTATAGTTTTTTTATATTGTAGTTGTTCTATTTTAATCAAATGTT
AGCGTGATTTATATTTTTTTTCGCCTCGACATCATCTGCCCAGATGCGAAGTTAAGTGCGCAGAAAGTAA
TATCATGCGTCAATCGTATGTGAATGCTGGTCGCTATACTGCTGTCGATTCGATACTAACGCCGCCATCC
AGTTTAAACGAGCTCGAATTCATCGATGATATCAGATCCACTAGTGGCCTATGCGGCCGCGGATCTGCCG
GTCTCCCTATAGTGAGTCGTATTAATTTCGATAAGCCAGGTTAACCTGCATTAATGAATCGGCCAAC
Features (pLannotate 1.2.2; 13 found; start..end, strand, type, name):
    215..803     -  rep_origin     ori: high-copy-number ColE1/pMB1/pBR322/pUC origin of replication
    974..1834    -  CDS            AmpR: β-lactamase; bla; confers resistance to ampicillin, carbenicillin, and related antibiotics
   1835..1939    -  promoter       AmpR promoter: bla
   2034..2069    +  CDS            rop (fragment): Rop protein, which maintains plasmids at low copy number; rop
   2171..2222    +  misc_feature   bom (fragment): basis of mobility region from pBR322
   2285..2303    +  promoter       SP6 promoter: promoter for bacteriophage SP6 RNA polymerase
   2349..2852    +  misc_feature   CEN/ARS: S. cerevisiae CEN6 centromere fused to an autonomously replicating sequence
   3899..4086    +  terminator     ADH1 terminator: S. cerevisiae ADH1; transcription terminator for the S. cerevisiae alcohol dehydrogenase 1 (ADH1) gene
   4161..4504    +  promoter       TEF promoter: Ashbya gossypii TEF promoter
   4505..5158    +  CDS            S. pombe his5: imidazoleglycerol-phosphate dehydratase, required for histidine biosynthesis; Schizosaccharomyces pombe his5; yeast auxotrophic marker; corresponds to S. cerevisiae HIS3
   5164..5361    +  terminator     TEF terminator: Ashbya gossypii TEF terminator
   5466..5484    -  promoter       T7 promoter: promoter for bacteriophage T7 RNA polymerase
   5506..32      -  CDS            lacI (fragment) (across the origin): lac repressor; lacI; The lac repressor binds to the lac operator to inhibit transcription in E. coli. This inhibition can be relieved by adding lactose or isopropyl-β-D-thiogalactopyranoside (IPTG).
