>Addgene plasmid #115432 | pRPL28exon1-(Nhe/Mfe) SpHIS5 (pNTI619) | addgene full sequence | sequence record 225219 | Addgene NGS Result
GCGCGGGGAGAGGCGGTTTGCGTATTGGGCGCTCTTCCGCTTCCTCGCTCACTGACTCGCTGCGCTCGGT
CGTTCGGCTGCGGCGAGCGGTATCAGCTCACTCAAAGGCGGTAATACGGTTATCCACAGAATCAGGGGAT
AACGCAGGAAAGAACATGTGAGCAAAAGGCCAGCAAAAGGCCAGGAACCGTAAAAAGGCCGCGTTGCTGG
CGTTTTTCCATAGGCTCCGCCCCCCTGACGAGCATCACAAAAATCGACGCTCAAGTCAGAGGTGGCGAAA
CCCGACAGGACTATAAAGATACCAGGCGTTTCCCCCTGGAAGCTCCCTCGTGCGCTCTCCTGTTCCGACC
CTGCCGCTTACCGGATACCTGTCCGCCTTTCTCCCTTCGGGAAGCGTGGCGCTTTCTCATAGCTCACGCT
GTAGGTATCTCAGTTCGGTGTAGGTCGTTCGCTCCAAGCTGGGCTGTGTGCACGAACCCCCCGTTCAGCC
CGACCGCTGCGCCTTATCCGGTAACTATCGTCTTGAGTCCAACCCGGTAAGACACGACTTATCGCCACTG
GCAGCAGCCACTGGTAACAGGATTAGCAGAGCGAGGTATGTAGGCGGTGCTACAGAGTTCTTGAAGTGGT
GGCCTAACTACGGCTACACTAGAAGAACAGTATTTGGTATCTGCGCTCTGCTGAAGCCAGTTACCTTCGG
AAAAAGAGTTGGTAGCTCTTGATCCGGCAAACAAACCACCGCTGGTAGCGGTGGTTTTTTTGTTTGCAAG
CAGCAGATTACGCGCAGAAAAAAAGGATCTCAAGAAGATCCTTTGATCTTTTCTACGGGGTCTGACGCTC
AGTGGAACGAAAACTCACGTTAAGGGATTTTGGTCATGAGATTATCAAAAAGGATCTTCACCTAGATCCT
TTTAAATTAAAAATGAAGTTTTAAATCAATCTAAAGTATATATGAGTAAACTTGGTCTGACAGTTACCAA
TGCTTAATCAGTGAGGCACCTATCTCAGCGATCTGTCTATTTCGTTCATCCATAGTTGCCTGACTCCCCG
TCGTGTAGATAACTACGATACGGGAGGGCTTACCATCTGGCCCCAGTGCTGCAATGATACCGCGAGACCC
ACGCTCACCGGCTCCAGATTTATCAGCAATAAACCAGCCAGCCGGAAGGGCCGAGCGCAGAAGTGGTCCT
GCAACTTTATCCGCCTCCATCCAGTCTATTAATTGTTGCCGGGAAGCTAGAGTAAGTAGTTCGCCAGTTA
ATAGTTTGCGCAACGTTGTTGCCATTGCTACAGGCATCGTGGTGTCACGCTCGTCGTTTGGTATGGCTTC
ATTCAGCTCCGGTTCCCAACGATCAAGGCGAGTTACATGATCCCCCATGTTGTGCAAAAAAGCGGTTAGC
TCCTTCGGTCCTCCGATCGTTGTCAGAAGTAAGTTGGCCGCAGTGTTATCACTCATGGTTATGGCAGCAC
TGCATAATTCTCTTACTGTCATGCCATCCGTAAGATGCTTTTCTGTGACTGGTGAGTACTCAACCAAGTC
ATTCTGAGAATAGTGTATGCGGCGACCGAGTTGCTCTTGCCCGGCGTCAATACGGGATAATACCGCGCCA
CATAGCAGAACTTTAAAAGTGCTCATCATTGGAAAACGTTCTTCGGGGCGAAAACTCTCAAGGATCTTAC
CGCTGTTGAGATCCAGTTCGATGTAACCCACTCGTGCACCCAACTGATCTTCAGCATCTTTTACTTTCAC
CAGCGTTTCTGGGTGAGCAAAAACAGGAAGGCAAAATGCCGCAAAAAAGGGAATAAGGGCGACACGGAAA
TGTTGAATACTCATACTCTTCCTTTTTCAATATTATTGAAGCATTTATCAGGGTTATTGTCTCATGAGCG
GATACATATTTGAATGTATTTAGAAAAATAAACAAATAGGGGTTCCGCGCACATTTCCCCGAAAAGTGCC
ACCTGACGTCTAAGAAACCATTATTATCATGACATTAACCTATAAAAATAGGCGTATCACGAGGCCCTTT
CGTCTCGCGCGTTTCGGTGATGACGGTGAAAACCTCTGACACATGCAGCTCCCGGAGACGGTCACAGCTT
GTCTGTAAGCGGATGCCGGGAGCAGACAAGCCCGTCAGGGCGCGTCAGCGGGTGTTGGCGGGTGTCGGGG
CTGGCTTAACTATGCGGCATCAGAGCAGATTGTACTGAGAGTGCACCATATGGACATATTGTCGTTAGAA
CGCGGCTACAATTAATACATAACCTTATGTATCATACACATACGATTTAGGTGACACTATAGAACGCGGC
CGCCAGCTGAAGCTTCGTACGCTGCAGGTCCTTTTCATCACGTGCTATAAAAATAATTATAATTTAAATT
TTTTAATATAAATATATAAATTAAAAATAGAAAGTAAAAAAAGAAATTAAAGAAAAAATAGTTTTTGTTT
TCCGAAGATGTAAAAGACTCTAGGGGGATCGCCAACAAATACTACCTTTTATCTTGCTCTTCCTGCTCTC
AGGTATTAATGCCGAATTGTTTCATCTTGTCTGTGTAGAAGACCACACACGAAAATCCTGTGATTTTACA
TTTTACTTATCGTTAATCGAATGTATATCTATTTAATCTGCTTTTCTTGTCTAATAAATATATATGTAAA
GTACGCTTTTTGTTGAAATTTTTTAAACCTTTGTTTATTTTTTTTTCTTCATTCCGTAACTCTTCTACCT
TCTTTATTTACTTTCTAAAATCCAAATACAAAACATAAAAATAAATAAACACAGAGTAAATTCCCAAATT
ATTCCATCATTAAAAGATACGAGGCGCGTGTAAGTTACAGGCAAGCGATCCGTCCGGATCCAAATTATGC
CACCGTTACCTTACGTTTCATGGTTAATCATCGTTTACTGCCGCCTATGAGCGTAAGCTAATGTTATAAA
GAAACAAGCTATAATATTGTTAAATATAGTTGATCAACAGCATTGTAATGATTACAAGAGACGAGGTGGA
ATGAACCTTATGAAATGCGTATTATATATAAACTGTAATAAGAGCTAAGTTGAATTGAAATCTACGATAC
TTGATGTTGACATTATAGCACTAGTTCCCAGGAAACCCTTTCGAAAAACACAGCAAAAACAAGAGTACTG
TAACCAATGTAACATCTGTACACCAGGGACCCACACATTACCAAAATCAAAATTATTTTTCTAATGCCTG
TTATTTTTCCTATTTTTCCTCTGGCGCGTGAATAGCCCGCAGAGACGCAAACAATTTTCCTCGCAGTTTT
TCGCTTGTTTAATGCGTATTTTCCCAGATAGGTTCAAACCTTTCATCTGTATCCCGTATATTTAAGATGG
CGTTTGCTTTCTCCGTTGATTTTTTTCCTTCTTAGTGATTTTTTTGCATTAAATCCCAGAACAATCATCC
AACTAATCAAGAATGCCTTCCAGATTCACTAAGACTAGAAAGCACAGAGGTCACGTCTCAGGTATGTAGT
TCCATTTGGAAGAGGGAATGAAAGAACCAAGACGGTGACTTTTTTTTTAGTGTTGTGCAACCAATATGTC
GTGTGTATATCATGGTACAGGAGAATGTCAATCAGCTAAGTGTACTCAACATATTTCTTTGTGTTTTGAT
TGCGAACTTTGTATTACCATCTCACTGTTGAGACGGCTTATTTGAGGTAATAGCTCGAGTAAATGTACTC
TTCCATCGCAAACTGAGCAAAAAGAAAGTGTGCATAGCCTTTGTCATACTTCTCCTTTATTATACCATGA
TATTCAGAACAGTCATACTGTCTACTCATTTTACGGCTATAAAAGGTAACTTTCATTTAGATTATGGAAA
GCACTAATTATCGCTGTATCAATTGACAGCTAGCACTTCTAAATAAGCGAATTTCTTATGATTTATGATT
TTTATTATTAAATAAGTTATAAAAAAAATAAGTGTATACAAATTTTAAAGTGACTCTTAGGTTTTAAAAC
GAAAATTCTTATTCTTGAGTAACTCTTTCCTGTAGGTCAGGTTGCTTTCTCAGGTATAGTATGAGGTCGC
TCTTATTGACCACACCTCTACCGGCAGATCCGCTAGGGATAACAGGGTAATATAGATCTGTTTAGCTTGC
CTCGTCCCCGCCGGGTCACCCGGCCAGCGACATGGAGGCCCAGAATACCCTCCTTGACAGTCTTGACGTG
CGCAGCTCAGGGGCATGATGTGACTGTCGCCCGTACATTTAGCCCATACATCCCCATGTATAATCATTTG
CATCCATACATTTTGATGGCCGCACGGCGCGAAGCAAAAATTACGGCTCCTCGCTGCAGACCTGCGAGCA
GGGAAACGCTCCCCTCACAGACGCGTTGAATTGTCCCCACGCCGCGCCCCTGTAGAGAAATATAAAAGGT
TAGGATTTGCCACTGAGGTTCTTCTTTCATATACTTCCTTTTAAAATCTTGCTAGGATACAGTTCTCACA
TCACATCCGAACATAAACAACCATGGGTAGGAGGGCTTTTGTAGAAAGAAATACGAACGAAACGAAAATC
AGCGTTGCCATCGCTTTGGACAAAGCTCCCTTACCTGAAGAGTCGAATTTTATTGATGAACTTATAACTT
CCAAGCATACAAACCAAAAGGGAGAACAAGTAATCCAAGTAGACACGGGAATTGGATTCTTGGATCACAT
GTATCATGCACTGGCTAAACATGCAGGCTGGAGCTTACGACTTTACTCAAGAGGTGATTTAATCATCGAT
GATCATCACACTGCAGAAGATACTGCTATTGCACTTGGTATTGCATTCAAGCAGGCTATGAGTAACTTTG
CCGGCGTTAAAAGATTTGGACATGCTTATTGTCCACTTGACGAAGCTCTTTCTAGAAGCGTAGTTGACTT
GTCGGGACGGCCCTATGCTGTTATCGATTTGGGATTAAAGCGTGAAAAGGTTGGGGAATTGTCCTGTGAA
ATGATCCCTCACTTACTATATTCCTTTTCGGTAGCAGCTGGAATTACTTTGCATGTTACCTGCTTATATG
GTAGTAATGACCATCATCGTGCTGAAAGCGCTTTTAAATCTCTGGCTGTTGCCATGCGCGCGGCTACTAG
TCTTACTGGAAGTTCTGAAGTCCCAAGCACGAAGGGAGTGTTGTAAAGAGTACTGACAATAAAAAGATTC
TTGTTTTCAAGAACTTGTCATTTGTATAGTTTTTTTATATTGTAGTTGTTCTATTTTAATCAAATGTTAG
CGTGATTTATATTTTTTTTCGCCTCGACATCATCTGCCCAGATGCGAAGTTAAGTGCGCAGAAAGTAATA
TCATGCGTCAATCGTATGTGAATGCTGGTCGCTATACTGCTGTCGATTCGATACTAACGCCGCCATCCAG
TTTAAACGAGCTCGAATTCATCGATGATATCAGATCCACTAGTGGCCTATGCGGCCGCGGATCTGCCGGT
CTCCCTATAGTGAGTCGTATTAATTTCGATAAGCCAGGTTAACCTGCATTAATGAATCGGCCAAC
Features (pLannotate 1.2.2; 13 found; start..end, strand, type, name):
    215..803     -  rep_origin     ori: high-copy-number ColE1/pMB1/pBR322/pUC origin of replication
    974..1834    -  CDS            AmpR: β-lactamase; bla; confers resistance to ampicillin, carbenicillin, and related antibiotics
   1835..1939    -  promoter       AmpR promoter: bla
   2034..2069    +  CDS            rop (fragment): Rop protein, which maintains plasmids at low copy number; rop
   2171..2222    +  misc_feature   bom (fragment): basis of mobility region from pBR322
   2285..2303    +  promoter       SP6 promoter: promoter for bacteriophage SP6 RNA polymerase
   2347..2850    +  misc_feature   CEN/ARS: S. cerevisiae CEN6 centromere fused to an autonomously replicating sequence
   3897..4084    +  terminator     ADH1 terminator: S. cerevisiae ADH1; transcription terminator for the S. cerevisiae alcohol dehydrogenase 1 (ADH1) gene
   4159..4502    +  promoter       TEF promoter: Ashbya gossypii TEF promoter
   4503..5156    +  CDS            S. pombe his5: imidazoleglycerol-phosphate dehydratase, required for histidine biosynthesis; Schizosaccharomyces pombe his5; yeast auxotrophic marker; corresponds to S. cerevisiae HIS3
   5162..5359    +  terminator     TEF terminator: Ashbya gossypii TEF terminator
   5464..5482    -  promoter       T7 promoter: promoter for bacteriophage T7 RNA polymerase
   5504..32      -  CDS            lacI (fragment) (across the origin): lac repressor; lacI; The lac repressor binds to the lac operator to inhibit transcription in E. coli. This inhibition can be relieved by adding lactose or isopropyl-β-D-thiogalactopyranoside (IPTG).
