[The description below was written by a language model from this plasmid's Addgene catalogue record and pLannotate feature annotations shown in this document.]
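Description:
pRPL28exon1-(Nhe/Mfe) SpHIS5 (pNTI619) is a low-copy yeast expression and cloning vector of about 5.5 kb built on the pFA6a backbone, to which a yeast CEN/ARS element (CEN6 centromere fused to an autonomously replicating sequence) has been added so that it is maintained as a stable episome in Saccharomyces cerevisiae. In E. coli it replicates from a high-copy ColE1/pUC-type origin and is selected with ampicillin through the bla gene. Yeast selection relies on the Schizosaccharomyces pombe his5 gene, which encodes imidazoleglycerol-phosphate dehydratase and complements S. cerevisiae his3 auxotrophy. It is driven by the Ashbya gossypii TEF promoter and followed by the TEF terminator, the marker cassette typical of pFA6a plasmids. SP6 and T7 promoters flank the yeast region, and short rop, bom and lacI fragments are backbone remnants.

The payload is a truncated S. cerevisiae RPL28 (CYH2, YGL103W) locus under its endogenous promoter. Exon 2 has been deleted and replaced by an MfeI/NheI cloning site. The automated annotation does not label RPL28 itself, but an unannotated stretch of roughly 1 kb lies between the CEN/ARS element and an ADH1 terminator, which matches the stated insert size and suggests that the terminator closes the reconstituted transcription unit. The plasmid serves as a recipient for mutagenized exon 2 fragments, so that libraries of RPL28 variants can be expressed in yeast. The associated work concerns pooled analysis of complex libraries in continuous turbidostat culture. The two sequence records, depositor and NGS-derived, differ by only 2 nt and give the same feature map.
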