Addgene plasmid #115432: pRPL28exon1-(Nhe/Mfe) SpHIS5 (pNTI619)
Purpose: Vector for expressing RPL28 with mutagenized exon2
Depositing lab: Nicholas Ingolia. Depositing organization: University of California, Berkeley. Publication: An Accessible Continuous-Culture Turbidostat for Pooled Analysis of Complex Libraries. McGeachy AM, Meacham ZA, Ingolia NT. ACS Synth Biol. 2019 Apr 19;8(4):844-856. doi: 10.1021/acssynbio.8b00529. Epub 2019 Apr 2. PubMed 30908907.
Backbone
  Vector backbone: pFA6a
  Backbone size w/o insert (bp): 2500
  Total vector size (bp): 5527
  Modifications to backbone: Yeast ARS/CEN
  Vector type: Yeast Expression
  Selectable markers: HIS3
Growth in bacteria
  Bacterial resistance: Ampicillin, 100 μg/mL
  Growth temperature: 37°C
  Growth strain: DH5alpha
  Copy number: High Copy
Gene/Insert 1
  Gene/Insert name: RPL28
  Species: S. cerevisiae (budding yeast)
  Insert size (bp): 1023
  Mutation: exon 2 deleted, with MfeI / NheI cloning site
  GenBank ID: NM_001180968
  Entrez Gene: RPL28 (a.k.a. YGL103W, CYH2)
  Promoter: endogenous
  Cloning method: Gibson Cloning
  Sequencing primers: 5′ N/A; 3′ N/A
Gene/Insert 2
  Gene/Insert name: HIS5
  Species: S. pombe (fission yeast); Candida albicans
  Insert size (bp): 1425
  Promoter: Ashbya gospii TEF1
  Cloning method: Unknown
  Sequencing primers: 5′ N/A; 3′ N/A
Terms and licenses: Academic/Nonprofit Terms; Industry Terms: Not Available to Industry
How to cite: pRPL28exon1-(Nhe/Mfe) SpHIS5 (pNTI619) was a gift from Nicholas Ingolia (Addgene plasmid # 115432 ; http://n2t.net/addgene:115432 ; RRID:Addgene_115432)
